>Addgene plasmid #107627 | Gsp_beta-catenin-1 | depositor full sequence | sequence record 202983 | Full Sequence
TAGTATGTCAAGGCACAACGAGACACGCGTACTTTAAGTAATATTTATTTTCATGTACAAAACTATTCTA
TTAAAAATTACAAACATGCACATGAGACGTTTTAATATCAAAATGCTTTACATAGAATTCGAAATCACAA
ATTTAATTACGAAATAATAACGAAACAAAACTAATAAACAAAATTAATTTCAATTAATATTTTAAATTAT
TTATTAATTGGAGACCAAGACTTTTGTGAATGTCCTTGCGAAAATTCAGAGCATGTTTCAATCCAGTCTG
CTTCTAACATACATACATCCATCATTTCCTTTTTAGAGTTGTCATTTGATGGACACAAATTACCAGTAAG
TGGCATTTGATGAGATGTAGGATTCTTGAAACTTGGATTTGTAAATGTCTTTTGTATGTCTTGGTTAATA
CATTCATTTGAAATATTAATGGGACCAAGTTGCTTAAAATGTTGTCTCATCGAGATTTCCGGATTTACAG
TTTGATTTAGAAGACTATAATTTGGATCCAAGTAATTTGAGGCGTATGAATATCTATTTTGTGGCTGTAG
AGTATTAGAAAAGGTCATATGATAATCTGAAACATCTACGTCATTAATTTGACATGTTTCATTGGTAGAA
ATATTTTGATCACCACATTGTGTAACCGAATTATGTCTGTGACCTACACAAGATGGCTGATTGTGCATAA
TAGGCGAGTTTAATATAGAATTCAAGTATCCTGGATTACTAACTTGATTAGCAGGCAAAGATATAGATAA
ATTATTTCTCAAATTATTTGGATTCTGAGGAACATTGTAATTATGAGATGCCGTATATCTTTTATTTTTC
TCTTCGGTTGCTCTGATTAGAATAGCCGATGCATATGTTGATATTGCCTCATTATTTGAATGAACCATTT
CACTTAGCTTATTCGTAATCACGATTTGACTAATAATTAATTCCAATCCCATTCGTTCGGCTGAAACTTC
TACTAGAAGTCCAGCAGTCACTCTTTGAATTGATTCTAAGTGATTAAACAACAAACTAGCAATTACAAAC
ACAGAAGACTGAGTGCCAATCTGTTGAGGAAAGTTAATTAATCGCTGCCAAATCTTCATTGAAATAATTT
GTGAACGAATTCCCGGATCTTTAGCTAACATATGTAAAGCTCCACAAGACACTTCTATAATTTCTTCTAA
TAATTTATCTTTGGGCGAAATACTAGCACAAGCAGTTTTATTTAACAAATCTATTTGGGCTCGATTAATC
AAAACAATCATTGGCCATCCGAAACCCTTTTCACGAATTGGTACGAAATTACAAGGAGACATAGCTAAAT
TTCTTATGAGACCAATGATTGCTTTAATGAGACTCCAATTAATTTTGTAATATGATAGAAAAAGATTAGG
CATTATTGGCTGATGTGATTGCATATGAAAAAGATCAGGTCCAAGTTGCATTTCGATGATTCTAATTAAA
ATTTGTAAGCCCTGAAAATGCAATATTGACGCTTGGGCTGCTTCAGCTTCTTCATGACGACTTGAAATAT
GCCTTAAAGTACATATGCATGGCTCAAAAATATCATCTGGAAAATAATTATTCTGATTTATTTTATTAGG
TACATTAGGATTTGTCAATGCTAAATTCCATTCAATAGTTCTCAAAATAGCTTCAACTCCTCCTAATTTG
AAAAATGTAATTTTATTATATTGATTGTTGCAAGTCAAATTCGATAATATTCCCGCAGCACAAGTTATCA
CATTTGTATCTATATGAGTACTTTGTCTTTGAAATGTATTAAAAGCATTCATAAGAATTTGAACCAAAAC
TTTAAGCAAATGATCAAAATTTAATCTTGTAGCAGCATCAGACAAATTTCTTAGAGTCCATAAGCAATTG
TGTAAAAGCCTCTGGCTAAAATGTGGATATGATTCATTATTTTCTGTTGGTAATACTGGCGGAAAAGATT
CGATGGTTGTATTCTTTTGTATCGTATGATACAAGATGTTTGTTAAAGCATCCATTCCACCTTCTCTTAT
TATAACAGGTTTATTCGCAGAACAAACACTTAAAACTTTTAAAACTCTTGTTGCAGTCCACAAAAGTTTT
TCATAGTCATAACTTTTAATAATGTGGATTAAATGTAAAGGACCTCCATGCTTCAGTATTTCTAATTTAC
TTGGTTGATGATTAAAAGCTAAAATTTGCAAGCAATCAGTACATATCGTTAAGAATTTGATGTTATTTTT
TTGTAATAAAGCTACCATTTTAGGAATACAACCACTTGATCGAACTGCTTCTTTCCCACCATCTTGATAC
AACAATAAATTATGTAAAGTTGTTATTGCGTAAAATAAAACTGATTCCATAGAAAATCCAAGCAATTTTA
CTAAGCACGGTATGACATTTGCTTCAAAAATAATCTTTAATCCATTTTTCTTCTGAGACATATTATATAT
GGCTCCAGCTAAAAATCTCACAGCTTCGGCGTGTTCAGCTTTATTCATAGCTTCAATCATGCAAGATATC
ATTTCTTTTGAATTTATAATTGCATCAATCGCATCAGTTTTACTCAACTGAAAAACCATCATAGTAGCTT
CATTTATAACGACTGCATCGTCTTCGTCATTAATAAGTTTTATTAAGTCAGGGATCGCACTTTCGGCTTC
TATTTTATCAATATCGATTGCAAATTCAGCATTTCTGTTAGTTTCTTCCTTATTGTCATAGCATGCTGAC
AGACTAACATCGGCCATAC
Features (pLannotate 1.2.2; 1 found; start..end, strand, type, name):
   2721..2739    +  intron         CMV intron (fragment): modified intron A from human cytomegalovirus (CMV)
