>Addgene plasmid #107627 | Gsp_beta-catenin-1 | addgene full sequence | sequence record 208381 | Addgene NGS Result
GTAAAACGACGGCCAGTCTTAAGCAAAAAACCCCTCAAGACCCGTTTAGAGGCCCCAAGGGGTTATGCTA
GGAAGTAATACGACTCACTATAGGGAGACCGGCAGATCTGATATCATCGATGAATTCGAGCTCCACCGCG
GTGGCGGCCGCTCTAGAACTAGTGGATCCACCGGTTCCATGGCTAGCGGCATTACCATCCCGGCTGTGAG
ATTTTTAGCTGGAGCCATATATAATATGTCTCAGAAGAAAAATGGCTTAAAGATTATTTTTGAAGCAAAT
GTCATACCGTGCTTAGTAAAATTGCTTGGATTTTCTATGGAATCAGTTTTATTTTACGCAATAACAACTT
TACATAATTTATTGTTGTATCAAGATGGTGGGAAAGAAGCAGTTCGATCAAGTGGTTGTATTCCTAAAAT
GGTAGCTTTATTACAAAAAAATAACATCAAATTCTTAACGATATGTACTGATTGCTTGCAAATTTTAGCT
TTTAATCATCAACCAAGTAAATTAGAAATACTGAAGCATGGAGGTCCTTTACATTTAATCCACATTATTA
AAAGTTATGACTATGAAAAACTTTTGTGGACTGCAACAAGAGTTTTAAAAGTTTTAAGTGTTTGTTCTGC
GAATAAACCTGTTATAATAAGAGAAGGTGGAATGGATGCTTTAACAAACATCTTGTATCATACGATACAA
AAGAATACAACCATTGAATCTTTTCCGCCAGTATTACCAACAGAAAATAATGAATCATATCCACATTTTA
GCCAGAGGCTTTTACACAATTGCTTATGGACTCTAAGAAATTTGTCTGATGCTGCTACAAGATTAAATTT
TGATCATTTGCTTAAAGTTTTGGTTCAAATTCTTATGAATGCTTTTAATACATTTCAAAGACAAAGTACT
CATATAGATACAAATGTGATAACTTGTGCTGCGGGAATATTATCGAATTTGACTTGCAACAATCAATATA
ATAAAATTACATTTTTCAAATTAGGAGGAGTTGAAGCTATTTTGAGAACTATTGAATGGAATTTAGCATT
GACAAATCCTAATGTACCTAATAAAATAAATCAGAATAATTATTTTCCAGATGATATTTTTGAGCCATGC
ATATGTACTTTAAGGCATATTTCAAGTCGTCATGAAGAAGCTGAAGCAGCCCAAGCGTCAATATTGCATT
TTCAGGGCTTACAAATTTTAATTAGAATCATCGAAATGCAACTTGGACCTGATCTTTTTCATATGCAATC
ACATCAGCCAATAATGCCTAATCTTTTTCTATCATATTACAAAATTAATTGGAGTCTCATTAAAGCAATC
ATTGGTCTCATAAGAAATTTAGCTATGTCTCCTTGTAATTTCGTACCAATTCGTGAAAAGGGTTTCGGAT
GGCCAATGATTGTTTTGATTAATCGAGCCCAAATAGATTTGTTAAATAAAACTGCTTGTGCTAGTATTTC
GCCCAAAGATAAATTATTAGAAGAAATTATAGAAGTGTCTTGTGGAGCTTTACATATGTTAGCTAAAGAT
CCGGGAATTCGTTCACAAATTATTTCAATGAAGATTTGGCAGCGATTAATTAACTTTCCTCAACAGATTG
GCACTCAGTCTTCTGTGTTTGTAATTGCTAGTTTGTTGTTTAATCACTTAGAATCAATTCAAAGAGTGAC
TGCTGGACTTCTAGTAGAAGTTTCAGCCGAACGAATGGGATTGGAATTAATTATTAGTCAAATCGTGATT
ACGAATAAGCTAAGTGAAATGGTTCATTCAAATAATGAGGCAATATCAACATATGCATCGGCTATTCTAA
TCAGAGCAACCGAAGAGAAAAATAAAAGATATACGGCATCTCATAATTACAATGTTCCTCAGAATCCAAA
TAATTTGAGAAATAATTTATCTATATCTTTGCCTGCTAATCAAGTTAGTAATCCAGGATACTTGAATTCT
ATATTAAACTCGCCTATTATGCACAATCAGCCATCTTGTGTAGGTCACAGACATAATTCGGTTACACAAT
GTGGTGATCAAAATATTTCTACCAATGAAACATGTCAAATTAATGACGTAGATGTTTCAGATTATCATAT
GACCTTTTCTAATACTCTACAGCCACAAAATAGATATTCATACGCCTCAAATTACTTGGATCCAAATTAT
AGTCTTCTAAATCAAACTGTAAATCCGGAAATCTCGATGAGACAACATTTTAAGCAACTTGGTCCCATTA
ATATTTCAAATGAATGTATTAACCAAGACATACAAAAAACATTTACAAATCCAAGTTTCAAGAATCCTAC
ATCTCATCAAATGCCACTTACTGGTAATTTGTGTCCATCAAATGACAACTCTAAAAAGGAAATGATGGAT
GTATGTATGTTAGAAGCAGACTGGATTGAAACCGGGTAGAATTGGCCGGGCCCGGTACCCAATTCGCCCT
ATAGTGAGTCGTATTACTTCCACATAACCCCTTGGGGCCTCTAAACGGGTCTTGAGGGGTTTTTTGAGGA
TCCCCTATAGTGAGTCGTATTACATGGTCATAGCTGTTTCCTGGCAGCTCTGGCCCGTGTCTCAAAATCT
CTGATGTTACATTGCACAAGATAAAAATATATCATCATGAACAATAAAACTGTCTGCTTACATAAACAGT
AATACAAGGGGTGTTATGAGCCATATTCAACGGGAAACGTCGAGGCCGCGATTAAATTCCAACATGGATG
CTGATTTATATGGGTATAAATGGGCTCGCGATAATGTCGGGCAATCAGGTGCGACAATCTATCGCTTGTA
TGGGAAGCCCGATGCGCCAGAGTTGTTTCTGAAACATGGCAAAGGTAGCGTTGCCAATGATGTTACAGAT
GAGATGGTCAGACTAAACTGGCTGACGGAATTTATGCCTCTTCCGACCATCAAGCATTTTATCCGTACTC
CTGATGATGCATGGTTACTCACCACTGCGATCCCCGGAAAAACAGCATTCCAGGTATTAGAAGAATATCC
TGATTCAGGTGAAAATATTGTTGATGCGCTGGCAGTGTTCCTGCGCCGGTTGCATTCGATTCCTGTTTGT
AATTGTCCTTTTAACAGCGATCGCGTATTTCGTCTCGCTCAGGCGCAATCACGAATGAATAACGGTTTGG
TTGATGCGAGTGATTTTGATGACGAGCGTAATGGCTGGCCTGTTGAACAAGTCTGGAAAGAAATGCATAA
ACTTTTGCCATTCTCACCGGATTCAGTCGTCACTCATGGTGATTTCTCACTTGATAACCTTATTTTTGAC
GAGGGGAAATTAATAGGTTGTATTGATGTTGGACGAGTCGGAATCGCAGACCGATACCAGGATCTTGCCA
TCCTATGGAACTGCCTCGGTGAGTTTTCTCCTTCATTACAGAAACGGCTTTTTCAAAAATATGGTATTGA
TAATCCTGATATGAATAAATTGCAGTTTCATTTGATGCTCGATGAGTTTTTCTAATCAGAATTGGTTAAT
TGGTTGTAACACTGGCAGAGCATTACGCTGACTTGACGGGACGGCGCAAGCTCATGACCAAAATCCCTTA
ACGTGAGTTACGCGTCGTTCCACTGAGCGTCAGACCCCGTAGAAAAGATCAAAGGATCTTCTTGAGATCC
TTTTTTTCTGCGCGTAATCTGCTGCTTGCAAACAAAAAAACCACCGCTACCAGCGGTGGTTTGTTTGCCG
GATCAAGAGCTACCAACTCTTTTTCCGAAGGTAACTGGCTTCAGCAGAGCGCAGATACCAAATACTGTTC
TTCTAGTGTAGCCGTAGTTAGGCCACCACTTCAAGAACTCTGTAGCACCGCCTACATACCTCGCTCTGCT
AATCCTGTTACCAGTGGCTGCTGCCAGTGGCGATAAGTCGTGTCTTACCGGGTTGGACTCAAGACGATAG
TTACCGGATAAGGCGCAGCGGTCGGGCTGAACGGGGGGTTCGTGCACACAGCCCAGCTTGGAGCGAACGA
CCTACACCGAACTGAGATACCTACAGCGTGAGCTATGAGAAAGCGCCACGCTTCCCGAAGGGAGAAAGGC
GGACAGGTATCCGGTAAGCGGCAGGGTCGGAACAGGAGAGCGCACGAGGGAGCTTCCAGGGGGAAACGCC
TGGTATCTTTATAGTCCTGTCGGGTTTCGCCACCTCTGACTTGAGCGTCGATTTTTGTGATGCTCGTCAG
GGGGGCGGAGCCTATGGAAAAACGCCAGCAACGCGGCCTTTTTACGGTTCCTGGCCTTTTGCTGGCCTTT
TGCTCACATGTTCTTTCCTGCGTTATCCCCTGATTCTGTGGATAACCGTATTACCGCCTTTGAGTGAGCT
GATACCGCTCGCCGCAGCCGAACGACCGAGCGCAGCGAGTCAGTGAGCGAGGAAGCGGAAGAGCGCCCAA
TACGCAAACCGCCTCTCCCCGCGCGTTGGCCGATTCATTAATGCAGCTGGCACGACAGGTTTCCCGACTG
GAAAGCGGGCAGTGAGCGCAACGCAATTAATACGCGTACCGCTAGCCAGGAAGAGTTTGTAGAAACGCAA
AAAGGCCATCCGTCAGGATGGCCTTCTGCTTAGTTTGATGCCTGGCAGTTTATGGCGGGCGTCCTGCCCG
CCACCCTCCGGGCCGTTGCTTCACAACGTTCAAATCCGCTCCCGGCGGATTTGTCCTACTCAGGAGAGCG
TTCACCGACAAACAACAGATAAAACGAAAGGCCCAGTCTTCCGACTGAGCCTTTCGTTTTATTTGATGCC
TGGCAGTTCCCTACTCTCGCGTTAACGCTAGCATGGATGTTTTCCCAGTCACGACGTT
Features (pLannotate 1.2.2; 13 found; start..end, strand, type, name):
     24..71      -  terminator     T7 terminator: transcription terminator for bacteriophage T7 RNA polymerase
     76..94      +  promoter       T7 promoter: promoter for bacteriophage T7 RNA polymerase
    128..174     +  misc_feature   MCS (fragment): pBluescript multiple cloning site
    221..1222    +  CDS            arm (fragment): ARM_DROME - Experimental evidence at protein level: Swiss-Prot protein existence level 1. Isoform neural may associate with CadN and participate in the transmission of developmental information. Can associate with alpha- catenin. Isoform cytoplasmic accumulates through wg signaling; arm function in wg signal transduction is required early in development for determination of neuroblast fate. Arm and Abl proteins function cooperatively at adherens junctions in both the CNS and epidermis. From Drosophila melanogaster (Fruit fly).
   2448..2466    -  promoter       T7 promoter: promoter for bacteriophage T7 RNA polymerase
   2473..2516    +  terminator     T7 terminator (fragment): transcription terminator for bacteriophage T7 RNA polymerase
   2524..2542    -  promoter       T7 promoter: promoter for bacteriophage T7 RNA polymerase
   2676..3485    +  CDS            KanR: aminoglycoside phosphotransferase; aph(3')-Ia; confers resistance to kanamycin in bacteria or G418 (Geneticin®) in eukaryotes
   3632..4220    +  rep_origin     ori: high-copy-number ColE1/pMB1/pBR322/pUC origin of replication
   4403..4495    +  CDS            lacI (fragment): lac repressor; lacI; The lac repressor binds to the lac operator to inhibit transcription in E. coli. This inhibition can be relieved by adding lactose or isopropyl-β-D-thiogalactopyranoside (IPTG).
   4550..4577    -  terminator     rrnB T2 terminator: transcription terminator T2 from the E. coli rrnB gene
   4709..4752    +  terminator     rrnB T1 terminator: Escherichia coli rrnB; transcription terminator T1 from the E. coli rrnB gene
   4799..17      -  CDS            lacZα (fragment) (across the origin): LacZα fragment of β-galactosidase; lacZ fragment
