[The description below was written by a language model from this plasmid's Addgene catalogue record and pLannotate feature annotations shown in this document.]
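Description:
Gsp_beta-catenin-1 is an RNAi plasmid built on the pPR-T4P backbone and intended for gene knockdown studies in planarians. It is maintained in E. coli through a high-copy ColE1/pUC-type origin and selected with kanamycin via an aph(3')-Ia (KanR) cassette. The annotated backbone also carries rrnB T1 and T2 terminators and small remnants of lacI and lacZα, which appear to be vestigial fragments rather than functional genes.

The payload is a beta-catenin-1 fragment inserted by ligation-independent cloning. In the assembled sequence it sits between convergent T7 promoters, one reading forward upstream of the insert and one reading in reverse downstream, each backed by a T7 terminator placed to stop transcription coming from the opposite promoter; a third T7 promoter lies just beyond the downstream terminator. This opposing-promoter arrangement lets T7 RNA polymerase transcribe both strands of the insert, giving complementary RNAs that anneal into double-stranded RNA, either in bacteria expressing T7 polymerase or by in vitro transcription. Part of the insert is annotated by similarity to Drosophila Armadillo, the fly beta-catenin homologue, consistent with the stated gene identity.

Some details of the record do not agree. The species is listed as Giardia sp., which fits poorly with the stated planarian use, and the record does not resolve this. The insert is given as 2,749 bp, matching the depositor's sequence record (whose only annotation is a short, probably spurious CMV intron match). However, the sequenced plasmid totals 4,818 nt, with roughly 2.3 kb between the flanking T7 promoters, less than backbone plus stated insert would predict.
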