Addgene plasmid #107627: Gsp_beta-catenin-1
Purpose: RNAi studies in planarians
Depositing lab: Alejandro Sánchez. Depositing organization: Stowers Institute for Medical Research. Publication: Hands-On Classroom Activities for Exploring Regeneration and Stem Cell Biology with Planarians. Accorsi A, Williams MM, Ross EJ, Robb SMC, Elliott SA, Tu KC, Sanchez Alvarado A. The American Biology Teacher 79(3):208-223. Mar 2017. 10.1525/abt.2017.79.3.208.
Backbone
  Vector backbone: pPR-T4P
  Backbone size w/o insert (bp): 2636
  Vector type: RNAi
Growth in bacteria
  Bacterial resistance: Kanamycin, 50 μg/mL
  Growth temperature: 37°C
  Growth strain: DH5alpha
  Copy number: Unknown
Gene/Insert
  Gene/Insert name: beta-catenin-1
  Species: Giardia sp.
  Insert size (bp): 2749
  Cloning method: Ligation Independent Cloning
Terms and licenses: Academic/Nonprofit Terms; Industry Terms: Not Available to Industry
How to cite: Gsp_beta-catenin-1 was a gift from Alejandro Sánchez (Addgene plasmid # 107627 ; http://n2t.net/addgene:107627 ; RRID:Addgene_107627)
